Addgene plasmid #144361: TFORF0702
Purpose: Lentiviral vector for overexpressing transcription factor ORFs with unique 24-bp barcodes. Barcodes facilitate identification of transcription factors in pooled screens.
Depositing lab: Feng Zhang. Depositing organization: Broad Institute. Publication: A transcription factor atlas of directed differentiation. Joung J, Ma S, Tay T, Geiger-Schuller KR, Kirchgatterer PC, Verdine VK, Guo B, Arias-Garcia MA, Allen WE, Singh A, Kuksenko O, Abudayyeh OO, Gootenberg JS, Fu Z, Macrae RK, Buenrostro JD, Regev A, Zhang F. Cell. 2023 Jan 5;186(1):209-229.e26. doi: 10.1016/j.cell.2022.11.026. PubMed 36608654.
Backbone
  Vector backbone: pLX_TRC317
  Backbone manufacturer: Broad Institute Genetic Perturbation Platform
  Backbone size w/o insert (bp): 8264
  Vector type: Mammalian Expression, Lentiviral
  Selectable markers: Puromycin
Growth in bacteria
  Bacterial resistance: Ampicillin, 100 μg/mL
  Growth temperature: 37°C
  Growth strain: EPI400
  Copy number: High Copy
Gene/Insert
  Gene/Insert name: NCOR2
  Species: H. sapiens (human)
  Insert size (bp): 7646
  Entrez Gene: NCOR2 (a.k.a. CTG26, N-CoR2, SMAP270, SMRT, SMRTE, SMRTE-tau, TNRC14, TRAC, TRAC-1, TRAC1)
  Promoter: EF1a
  Cloning method: Unknown
  Sequencing primers: 5′ GGGTGGAGACTGAAGTTAGGCCAG; 3′ CACATAGCGTAAAAGGAGCAACATAG
Terms and licenses: Academic/Nonprofit Terms; Industry Terms: Not Available to Industry
Depositor comments: NM_006312,ENST00000405201 . The transcription factor ORF portion of this plasmid was synthesized by Genewiz. Please test multiple small colonies in case of plasmid recombination. To make this collection available in a timely manner, a portion of this collection was not fully sequenced by Addgene. If an Addgene verified full plasmid sequence is not available, please contact us prior to placing an order to request the full sequence.
How to cite: TFORF0702 was a gift from Feng Zhang (Addgene plasmid # 144361 ; http://n2t.net/addgene:144361 ; RRID:Addgene_144361)
