[The description below was written by a language model from this plasmid's Addgene catalogue record and pLannotate feature annotations shown in this document.]
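Description:
TFORF0702 is a lentiviral mammalian expression plasmid built on the pLX_TRC317 backbone and carrying the human NCOR2 open reading frame (also known as SMRT), a transcriptional corepressor that mediates repression by nuclear receptors. It belongs to a barcoded transcription factor ORF collection in which each ORF is paired with a unique 24-bp barcode, so that the factor can be identified in pooled overexpression screens. The barcode is not annotated as a separate feature in the table. The ORF was made by gene synthesis and, at about 7.6 kb, accounts for nearly half of the roughly 15.9 kb plasmid.

The transfer cassette has a third-generation, self-inactivating layout. An RSV promoter drives a truncated HIV-1 5' LTR, followed by the Ψ packaging signal with a partial gag sequence and the RRE for Rev-dependent export of the genomic RNA. Next comes an SV40 early promoter driving puromycin N-acetyltransferase for selection of transduced cells, then a cPPT/CTS element that aids nuclear import. The EF-1α promoter then gives strong constitutive expression of NCOR2. A WPRE downstream enhances transcript expression, and the ΔU3 3' LTR closes the provirus and inactivates LTR promoter activity after integration. An SV40 polyadenylation signal lies outside the LTR.

In bacteria the plasmid is maintained by a high-copy ColE1/pUC origin with ampicillin resistance, and an f1 origin is also present. Several short annotations (U6 promoter, lacZα, lacI, Rev and small t antigen fragments) appear to be backbone remnants or partial matches rather than functional parts. The depositor notes that the plasmid can recombine during propagation.
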