Features (pLannotate 1.2.2; 31 found; start..end, strand, type, name):
      1..1179    +  promoter       EF-1α promoter: strong constitutive promoter for human elongation factor EF-1α
   1196..8737    +  CDS            NCOR2 (sequence partly withheld): NCOR2_HUMAN - Also known as CTG26. Experimental evidence at protein level: Swiss-Prot protein existence level 1. Transcriptional corepressor (PubMed:20812024). Mediates the transcriptional repression activity of some nuclear receptors by promoting chromatin condensation, thus preventing access of the basal transcription. Isoform 1 and isoform 4 have different affinities for different nuclear receptors. Involved in the regulation BCL6-dependent of the germinal center (GC) reactions, mainly through the control of the GC B-cells proliferation and survival. Recruited by ZBTB7A to the androgen resp
   8753..8806    +  promoter       U6 promoter (fragment): RNA polymerase III promoter for human U6 snRNA
   8848..9436    +  misc_feature   WPRE: woodchuck hepatitis virus posttranscriptional regulatory element
   9487..9506    +  misc_feature   cPPT/CTS (fragment): central polypurine tract and central termination sequence of HIV-1
   9508..9741    +  LTR            3' LTR (ΔU3): self-inactivating 3' long terminal repeat (LTR) from HIV-1
   9819..9940    +  polyA_signal   SV40 poly(A) signal: SV40 polyadenylation signal
   9980..10115   +  rep_origin     SV40 ori: SV40 origin of replication
  10136..10154   -  promoter       T7 promoter: promoter for bacteriophage T7 RNA polymerase
  10162..10317   +  CDS            lacZα (fragment): LacZα fragment of β-galactosidase; lacZ fragment
  10322..10750   +  rep_origin     f1 ori (sequence partly withheld): f1 bacteriophage origin of replication; arrow indicates direction of (+) strand synthesis
  10803..10907   +  promoter       AmpR promoter: bla
  10908..11768   +  CDS            AmpR: β-lactamase; bla; confers resistance to ampicillin, carbenicillin, and related antibiotics
  11939..12527   +  rep_origin     ori: high-copy-number ColE1/pMB1/pBR322/pUC origin of replication
  12710..12802   +  CDS            lacI (fragment): lac repressor; lacI; The lac repressor binds to the lac operator to inhibit transcription in E. coli. This inhibition can be relieved by adding lactose or isopropyl-β-D-thiogalactopyranoside (IPTG).
  12815..12836   +  protein_bind   CAP binding site: CAP binding activates transcription in the presence of cAMP. E. coli catabolite activator protein
  12851..12881   +  promoter       lac promoter: promoter for the E. coli lac operon
  12885..12907   +  protein_bind   lac operator (fragment): The lac repressor binds to the lac operator to inhibit transcription in E. coli. This inhibition can be relieved by adding lactose or isopropyl-β-D-thiogalactopyranoside (IPTG). lac repressor encoded by lacI
  12950..12968   +  promoter       T3 promoter: promoter for bacteriophage T3 RNA polymerase
  12996..13222   +  promoter       RSV promoter: Rous sarcoma virus enhancer/promoter
  13223..13403   +  LTR            5' LTR (truncated): truncated 5' long terminal repeat (LTR) from HIV-1
  13450..13575   +  misc_feature   HIV-1 Ψ: packaging signal of human immunodeficiency virus type 1
  13559..13922   +  CDS            HIV-1 gag (fragment): gag protein from human immunodeficiency virus 1; gag
  14068..14301   +  misc_feature   RRE: The Rev response element (RRE) of HIV-1 allows for Rev-dependent mRNA export from the nucleus to the cytoplasm.
  14678..14704   +  CDS            Rev (fragment): human immunodeficiency virus 1 (HIV-1) Rev protein; rev; enhances nuclear export of unspliced and incompletely spliced viral mRNAs
  14711..14734   +  promoter       SV40 promoter (fragment): SV40 early promoter
  14735..14806   +  promoter       SV40 promoter (fragment): SV40 enhancer and early promoter
  14830..14965   +  rep_origin     SV40 ori: SV40 origin of replication
  15011..15607   +  CDS            PuroR (fragment): puromycin N-acetyltransferase; pac from Streptomyces; confers resistance to puromycin
  15656..15773   +  misc_feature   cPPT/CTS: central polypurine tract and central termination sequence of HIV-1
  15838..15904   +  CDS            small t antigen (fragment): SV40 (simian virus 40) small t antigen
>Addgene plasmid #144361 | TFORF0702 | addgene full sequence | sequence record 353414 | Addgene NGS Result
GGCTCCGGTGCCCGTCAGTGGGCAGAGCGCACATCGCCCACAGTCCCCGAGAAGTTGGGGGGAGGGGTCG
GCAATTGAACCGGTGCCTAGAGAAGGTGGCGCGGGGTAAACTGGGAAAGTGATGTCGTGTACTGGCTCCG
CCTTTTTCCCGAGGGTGGGGGAGAACCGTATATAAGTGCAGTAGTCGCCGTGAACGTTCTTTTTCGCAAC
GGGTTTGCCGCCAGAACACAGGTAAGTGCCGTGTGTGGTTCCCGCGGGCCTGGCCTCTTTACGGGTTATG
GCCCTTGCGTGCCTTGAATTACTTCCACCTGGCTGCAGTACGTGATTCTTGATCCCGAGCTTCGGGTTGG
AAGTGGGTGGGAGAGTTCGAGGCCTTGCGCTTAAGGAGCCCCTTCGCCTCGTGCTTGAGTTGAGGCCTGG
CCTGGGCGCTGGGGCCGCCGCGTGCGAATCTGGTGGCACCTTCGCGCCTGTCTCGCTGCTTTCGATAAGT
CTCTAGCCATTTAAAATTTTTGATGACCTGCTGCGACGCTTTTTTTCTGGCAAGATAGTCTTGTAAATGC
GGGCCAAGATCTGCACACTGGTATTTCGGTTTTTGGGGCCGCGGGCGGCGACGGGGCCCGTGCGTCCCAG
CGCACATGTTCGGCGAGGCGGGGCCTGCGAGCGCGGCCACCGAGAATCGGACGGGGGTAGTCTCAAGCTG
GCCGGCCTGCTCTGGTGCCTGGCCTCGCGCCGCCGTGTATCGCCCCGCCCTGGGCGGCAAGGCTGGCCCG
GTCGGCACCAGTTGCGTGAGCGGAAAGATGGCCGCTTCCCGGCCCTGCTGCAGGGAGCTCAAAATGGAGG
ACGCGGCGCTCGGGAGAGCGGGCGGGTGAGTCACCCACACAAAGGAAAAGGGCCTTTCCGTCCTCAGCCG
TCGCTTCATGTGACTCCACGGAGTACCGGGCGCCGTCCAGGCACCTCGATTAGTTCTCGAGCTTTTGGAG
TACGTCGTCTTTAGGTTGGGGGGAGGGGTTTTATGCGATGGAGTTTCCCCACACTGAGTGGGTGGAGACT
GAAGTTAGGCCAGCTTGGCACTTGATGTAATTCTCCTTGGAATTTGCCCTTTTTGAGTTTGGATCTTGGT
TCATTCTCAAGCCTCAGACAGTGGTTCAAAGTTTTTTTCTTCCATTTCAGGTGTCGTGAGGCTAGCACCG
CCACCATGTCGGGATCCACACAGCCTGTGGCACAGACGTGGAGGGCCACTGAGCCCCGCTACCCGCCCCA
CAGCCTTTCCTACCCAGTGCAGATCGCCCGGACGCACACGGACGTCGGGCTCCTGGAGTACCAGCACCAC
TCCCGCGACTATGCCTCCCACCTGTCGCCCGGCTCCATCATCCAGCCCCAGCGGCGGAGGCCCTCCCTGC
TGTCTGAGTTCCAGCCCGGGAATGAACGGTCCCAGGAGCTCCACCTGCGGCCAGAGTCCCACTCATACCT
GCCCGAGCTGGGGAAGTCAGAGATGGAGTTCATTGAAAGCAAGCGCCCTCGGCTAGAGCTGCTGCCTGAC
CCCCTGCTGCGACCGTCACCCCTGCTGGCCACGGGCCAGCCTGCGGGATCTGAAGACCTCACCAAGGACC
GTAGCCTGACGGGCAAGCTGGAACCGGTGTCTCCCCCCAGCCCCCCGCACACTGACCCTGAGCTGGAGCT
GGTGCCGCCACGGCTGTCCAAGGAGGAGCTGATCCAGAACATGGACCGCGTGGACCGAGAGATCACCATG
GTAGAGCAGCAGATCTCTAAGCTGAAGAAGAAGCAGCAACAGCTGGAGGAGGAGGCTGCCAAGCCGCCCG
AGCCTGAGAAGCCCGTGTCACCGCCGCCCATCGAGTCGAAGCACCGCAGCCTGGTGCAGATCATCTACGA
CGAGAACCGGAAGAAGGCTGAAGCTGCACATCGGATTCTGGAAGGCCTGGGGCCCCAGGTGGAGCTGCCG
CTGTACAACCAGCCCTCCGACACCCGGCAGTATCATGAGAACATCAAAATAAACCAGGCGATGCGGAAGA
AGCTAATCTTGTACTTCAAGAGGAGGAATCACGCTCGGAAACAATGGGAGCAGAAGTTCTGCCAGCGCTA
TGACCAGCTCATGGAGGCCTGGGAGAAGAAGGTGGAGCGCATCGAGAACAACCCCCGGCGGCGGGCCAAG
GAGAGCAAGGTGCGCGAGTACTACGAGAAGCAGTTCCCTGAGATCCGCAAGCAGCGCGAGCTGCAGGAGC
GCATGCAGAGCAGGGTGGGCCAGCGGGGCAGTGGGCTGTCCATGTCGGCCGCCCGCAGCGAGCACGAGGT
GTCAGAGATCATCGATGGCCTCTCAGAGCAGGAGAACCTGGAGAAGCAGATGCGCCAGCTGGCCGTGATC
CCGCCCATGCTGTACGACGCTGACCAGCAGCGCATCAAGTTCATCAACATGAACGGGCTTATGGCCGACC
CCATGAAGGTGTACAAAGACCGCCAGGTCATGAACATGTGGAGTGAGCAGGAGAAGGAGACCTTCCGGGA
GAAGTTCATGCAGCATCCCAAGAACTTTGGCCTGATCGCATCATTCCTGGAGAGGAAGACAGTGGCTGAG
TGCGTCCTCTATTACTACCTGACTAAGAAGAATGAGAACTATAAGAGCCTGGTGAGACGGAGCTATCGGC
GCCGCGGCAAGAGCCAGCAGCAGCAACAACAGCAGCAGCAGCAGCAGCAGCAGCAGCAGCAGCAGCCCAT
GCCCCGCAGCAGCCAGGAGGAGAAAGATGAGAAGGAGAAGGAAAAGGAGGCGGAGAAGGAGGAGGAGAAG
CCGGAGGTGGAGAACGACAAGGAAGACCTCCTCAAGGAGAAGACAGACGACACCTCAGGGGAGGACAACG
ACGAGAAGGAGGCTGTGGCCTCCAAAGGCCGCAAAACTGCCAACAGCCAGGGAAGACGCAAAGGCCGCAT
CACCCGCTCAATGGCTAATGAGGCCAACAGCGAGGAGGCCATCACCCCCCAGCAGAGCGCCGAGCTGGCC
TCCATGGAGCTGAATGAGAGT
[174 nt withheld, positions 3032-3205]
CTGAAGATGGAGAAGGAGAGGAACGCGCGGAGGAAGAAGAAGAAAGCGCCGGCGGCGGCCAGCGAGGAGG
CTGCATTCCCGCCCGTGGTGGAGGATGAGGAGATGGAGGCGTCGGGCGTGAGCGGAAATGAGGAGGAGAT
GGTGGAGGAGGCTGAAGCCTTACATGCCTCTGGGAATGAGGTGCCCAGAGGGGAATGCAGTGGCCCAGCC
ACTGTCAACAACAGCTCAGACACCGAGAGCATCCCCTCTCCTCACACTGAGGCCGCCAAGGACACAGGGC
AGAATGGGCCCAAGCCCCCAGCCACCCTGGGCGCCGACGGGCCACCCCCAGGGCCACCCACCCCACCACC
GGAGGACATCCCGGCCCCCACTGAGCCCACCCCGGCCTCTGAAGCCACCGGAGCCCCTACGCCCCCACCA
GCACCCCCATCGCCCTCTGCACCTCCTCCTGTGGTCCCCAAGGAGGAGAAGGAGGAGGAGACCGCAGCAG
CGCCCCCAGTGGAGGAGGGGGAGGAGCAGAAGCCCCCCGCGGCTGAGGAGCTGGCAGTGGACACAGGGAA
GGCCGAGGAGCCCGTCAAGAGCGAGTGCACGGAGGAAGCCGAGGAGGGGCCGGCCAAGGGCAAGGACGCG
GAGGCCGCTGAGGCCACGGCCGAGGGGGCGCTCAAGGCAGAGAAGAAGGAGGGCGGGAGCGGCAGGGCCA
CCACAGCCAAGAGCTCGGGCGCCCCCCAGGACAGCGACTCCAGTGCTACCTGCAGTGCAGACGAGGTGGA
TGAGGCCGAGGGCGGCGACAAGAACCGGCTGCTGTCCCCAAGGCCCAGCCTCCTCACCCCGACTGGCGAC
CCCCGGGCCAATGCCTCACCCCAGAAGCCACTGGACCTGAAGCAGCTGAAGCAGCGAGCGGCTGCCATCC
CCCCCATCCAGGTCACCAAAGTCCATGAGCCCCCCCGGGAGGACGCAGCTCCCACCAAGCCAGCTCCCCC
AGCCCCACCGCCACCGCAAAACCTGCAGCCGGAGAGCGACGCCCCTCAGCAGCCTGGCAGCAGCCCCCGG
GGCAAGAGCAGGAGCCCGGCACCCCCCGCCGACAAGGAGGCCTTCGCAGCCGAGGCCCAGAAGCTGCCTG
GGGACCCCCCTTGCTGGACTTCCGGCCTGCCCTTCCCCGTGCCCCCCCGTGAGGTGATCAAGGCCTCCCC
GCATGCCCCGGACCCCTCAGCCTTCTCCTACGCTCCACCTGGTCACCCACTGCCCCTGGGCCTCCATGAC
ACTGCCCGGCCCGTCCTGCCGCGCCCACCCACCATCTCCAACCCGCCTCCCCTCATCTCCTCTGCCAAGC
ACCCCAGCGTCCTCGAGAGGCAAATAGGTGCCATCTCCCAAGGAATGTCGGTCCAGCTCCACGTCCCGTA
CTCAGAGCATGCCAAGGCCCCGGTGGGCCCTGTCACCATGGGGCTGCCCCTGCCCATGGACCCCAAAAAG
CTGGCACCCTTCAGCGGAGTGAAGCAGGAGCAGCTGTCCCCACGGGGCCAGGCTGGGCCACCGGAGAGCC
TGGGGGTGCCCACAGCCCAGGAGGCGTCCGTGCTGAGAGGGACAGCTCTGGGCTCAGTTCCGGGCGGAAG
CATCACCAAAGGCATTCCCAGCACACGGGTGCCCTCGGACAGCGCCATCACATACCGCGGCTCCATCACC
CACGGCACGCCAGCTGACGTCCTGTACAAGGGCACCATCACCAGGATCATCGGCGAGGACAGCCCGAGTC
GCTTGGACCGCGGCCGGGAGGACAGCCTGCCCAAGGGCCACGTCATCTACGAAGGCAAGAAGGGCCACGT
CTTGTCCTATGAGGGTGGCATGTCTGTGACCCAGTGCTCCAAGGAGGACGGCAGAAGCAGCTCAGGACCC
CCCCATGAGACGGCCGCCCCCAAGCGCACCTATGACATGATGGAGGGCCGCGTGGGCAGAGCCATCTCCT
CAGCCAGCATCGAAGGTCTCATGGGCCGTGCCATCCCGCCGGAGCGACACAGCCCCCACCACCTCAAAGA
GCAGCACCACATCCGCGGGTCCATCACACAAGGGATCCCTCGGTCCTACGTGGAGGCACAGGAGGACTAC
CTGCGTCGGGAGGCCAAGCTCCTAAAGCGGGAGGGCACGCCTCCGCCCCCACCGCCCTCACGGGACCTGA
CCGAGGCCTACAAGACGCAGGCCCTGGGCCCCCTGAAGCTGAAGCCGGCCCATGAGGGCCTGGTGGCCAC
GGTGAAGGAGGCGGGCCGCTCCATCCATGAGATCCCGCGCGAGGAGCTGCGGCACACGCCCGAGCTGCCC
CTGGCCCCGCGGCCGCTCAAGGAGGGCTCCATCACGCAGGGCACCCCGCTCAAGTACGACACCGGCGCGT
CCACCACTGGCTCCAAAAAGCACGACGTACGCTCCCTCATCGGCAGCCCCGGCCGGACGTTCCCACCCGT
GCACCCGCTGGATGTGATGGCCGACGCCCGGGCACTGGAACGTGCCTGCTACGAGGAGAGCCTGAAGAGC
CGGCCAGGGACCGCCAGCAGCTCGGGGGGCTCCATTGCGCGCGGCGCCCCGGTCATTGTGCCTGAGCTGG
GTAAGCCGCGGCAGAGCCCCCTGACCTATGAGGACCACGGGGCACCCTTTGCCGGCCACCTCCCACGAGG
TTCGCCCGTGACCACGCGGGAGCCCACGCCGCGCCTGCAGGAGGGCAGCCTTTCGTCCAGCAAGGCATCC
CAGGACCGAAAGCTGACGTCGACGCCTCGTGAGATCGCCAAGTCCCCGCACAGCACCGTGCCCGAGCACC
ACCCACACCCCATCTCGCCCTATGAGCACCTGCTTCGGGGCGTGAGTGGCGTGGACCTGTATCGCAGCCA
CATCCCCCTGGCCTTCGACCCCACCTCCATACCCCGCGGCATCCCTCTGGACGCAGCCGCTGCCTACTAC
CTGCCCCGACACCTGGCCCCCAACCCCACCTACCCGCACCTGTACCCACCCTACCTCATCCGCGGCTACC
CCGACACGGCGGCGCTGGAGAACCGGCAGACCATCATCAATGACTACATCACCTCGCAGCAGATGCACCA
CAACGCGGCCACCGCCATGGCCCAGCGAGCTGATATGCTGAGGGGCCTCTCGCCCCGCGAGTCCTCGCTG
GCACTCAACTACGCTGCGGGTCCCCGAGGCATCATCGACCTGTCCCAAGTGCCACACCTGCCTGTGCTCG
TGCCCCCGACACCAGGCACCCCAGCCACCGCCATGGACCGCCTTGCCTACCTCCCCACCGCGCCCCAGCC
CTTCAGCAGCCGCCACAGCAGCTCCCCACTCTCCCCAGGAGGTCCAACACACTTGACAAAACCAACCACC
ACGTCCTCGTCCGAGCGGGAGCGAGACCGGGATCGAGAGCGGGACCGGGATCGGGAGCGGGAAAAGTCCA
TCCTCACGTCCACCACGACGGTGGAGCACGCACCCATCTGGAGACCTGGTACAGAGCAGAGCAGCGGCAG
CAGCGGCGGGGGTGGGGGCAGCAGCAGCCGCCCCGCCTCCCACTCCCATGCCCACCAGCACTCGCCCATC
TCCCCTCGGACCCAGGATGCCCTCCAGCAGAGACCCAGTGTGCTTCACAACACAGGCATGAAGGGTATCA
TCACCGCTGTGGAGCCCAGCACGCCCACGGTCCTGAGGTCCACCTCCACCTCCTCACCCGTTCGCCCGGC
TGCCACATTCCCACCTGCCACCCACTGCCCACTGGGCGGCACCCTCGATGGGGTCTACCCTACCCTCATG
GAGCCCGTCTTGCTGCCCAAGGAGGCCCCCCGGGTCGCCCGGCCAGAGCGGCCCCGAGCAGACACCGGCC
ATGCCTTCCTCGCCAAGCCCCCAGCCCGCTCCGGGCTGGAGCCCGCCTCCTCCCCCAGCAAGGGCTCGGA
GCCCCGGCCCCTAGTGCCTCCTGTCTCTGGCCACGCCACCATCGCCCGCACCCCTGCGAAGAACCTCGCA
CCTCACCACGCCAGCCCGGACCCGCCGGCGCCACCTGCCTCGGCCTCGGACCCGCACCGGGAAAAGACTC
AAAGTAAACCCTTTTCCATCCAGGAACTGGAACTCCGTTCTCTGGGTTACCACGGCAGCAGCTACAGCCC
CGAAGGGGTGGAGCCCGTCAGCCCTGTGAGCTCACCCAGTCTGACCCACGACAAGGGGCTCCCCAAGCAC
CTGGAAGAGCTCGACAAGAGCCACCTGGAGGGGGAGCTGCGGCCCAAGCAGCCAGGCCCCGTGAAGCTTG
GCGGGGAGGCCGCCCACCTCCCACACCTGCGGCCGCTGCCTGAGAGCCAGCCCTCGTCCAGCCCGCTGCT
CCAGACCGCCCCAGGGGTCAAAGGTCACCAGCGGGTGGTCACCCTGGCCCAGCACATCAGTGAGGTCATC
ACACAGGACTACACCCGGCACCACCCACAGCAGCTCAGCGCACCCCTGCCCGCCCCCCTCTACTCCTTCC
CTGGGGCCAGCTGCCCCGTCCTGGACCTCCGCCGCCCACCCAGTGACCTCTACCTCCCGCCCCCGGACCA
TGGTGCCCCGGCCCGTGGCTCCCCCCACAGCGAAGGGGGCAAGAGGTCTCCAGAGCCAAACAAGACGTCG
GTCTTGGGTGGTGGTGAGGACGGTATTGAACCTGTGTCCCCACCGGAGGGCATGACGGAGCCAGGGCACT
CCCGGAGTGCTGTGTACCCGCTGCTGTACCGGGATGGGGAACAGACGGAGCCCAGCAGGATGGGCTCCAA
GTCTCCAGGCAACACCAGCCAGCCGCCAGCCTTCTTCAGCAAGCTGACCGAGAGCAACTCCGCCATGGTC
AAGTCCAAGAAGCAAGAGATCAACAAGAAGCTGAACACCCACAACCGGAATGAGCCTGAATACAATATCA
GCCAGCCTGGGACGGAGATCTTCAATATGCCCGCCATCACCGGAACAGGCCTTATGACCTATAGAAGCCA
GGCGGTGCAGGAACATGCCAGCACCAACATGGGGCTGGAGGCCATAATTAGAAAGGCACTCATGGGTAAA
TATGACCAGTGGGAAGAGTCCCCGCCGCTCAGCGCCAATGCTTTTAACCCTCTGAATGCCAGTGCCAGCC
TGCCCGCTGCTATGCCCATAACCGCTGCTGACGGACGGAGTGACCACACACTCACCTCGCCAGGTGGCGG
CGGGAAGGCCAAGGTCTCTGGCAGACCCAGCAGCCGAAAAGCCAAGTCCCCGGCCCCGGGCCTGGCATCT
GGGGACCGGCCACCCTCTGTCTCCTCAGTGCACTCGGAGGGAGACTGCAACCGCCGGACGCCGCTCACCA
ACCGCGTGTGGGAGGACAGGCCCTCGTCCGCAGGTTCCACGCCATTCCCCTACAACCCCCTGATCATGCG
GCTGCAGGCGGGTGTCATGGCTTCCCCACCCCCACCGGGCCTCCCCGCGGGCAGCGGGCCCCTCGCTGGC
CCCCACCACGCCTGGGACGAGGAGCCCAAGCCACTGCTCTGCTCGCAGTACGAGACACTCTCCGACAGCG
AGTAGTAATGAACTAGTCCGTAACTTGAAAGTATTTCGATTTCTTGGCTTTATATATCTTGTGGAAAGGA
CGACCAGCTAGCCAGATAATACAGAAGACGCGTTAAGTCGACAATCAACCTCTGGATTACAAAATTTGTG
AAAGATTGACTGGTATTCTTAACTATGTTGCTCCTTTTACGCTATGTGGATACGCTGCTTTAATGCCTTT
GTATCATGCTATTGCTTCCCGTATGGCTTTCATTTTCTCCTCCTTGTATAAATCCTGGTTGCTGTCTCTT
TATGAGGAGTTGTGGCCCGTTGTCAGGCAACGTGGCGTGGTGTGCACTGTGTTTGCTGACGCAACCCCCA
CTGGTTGGGGCATTGCCACCACCTGTCAGCTCCTTTCCGGGACTTTCGCTTTCCCCCTCCCTATTGCCAC
GGCGGAACTCATCGCCGCCTGCCTTGCCCGCTGCTGGACAGGGGCTCGGCTGTTGGGCACTGACAATTCC
GTGGTGTTGTCGGGGAAATCATCGTCCTTTCCTTGGCTGCTCGCCTGTGTTGCCACCTGGATTCTGCGCG
GGACGTCCTTCTGCTACGTCCCTTCGGCCCTCAATCCAGCGGACCTTCCTTCCCGCGGCCTGCTGCCGGC
TCTGCGGCCTCTTCCGCGTCTTCGCCTTCGCCCTCAGACGAGTCGGATCTCCCTTTGGGCCGCCTCCCCG
CGTCGACTTTAAGACCAATGACTTACAAGGCAGCTGTAGATCTTAGCCACTTTTTAAAAGAAAAGGGGGG
ACTGGAAGGGCTAATTCACTCCCAACGAAGACAAGATCTGCTTTTTGCTTGTACTGGGTCTCTCTGGTTA
GACCAGATCTGAGCCTGGGAGCTCTCTGGCTAACTAGGGAACCCACTGCTTAAGCCTCAATAAAGCTTGC
CTTGAGTGCTTCAAGTAGTGTGTGCCCGTCTGTTGTGTGACTCTGGTAACTAGAGATCCCTCAGACCCTT
TTAGTCAGTGTGGAAAATCTCTAGCAGTACGTATAGTAGTTCATGTCATCTTATTATTCAGTATTTATAA
CTTGCAAAGAAATGAATATCAGAGAGTGAGAGGAACTTGTTTATTGCAGCTTATAATGGTTACAAATAAA
GCAATAGCATCACAAATTTCACAAATAAAGCATTTTTTTCACTGCATTCTAGTTGTGGTTTGTCCAAACT
CATCAATGTATCTTATCATGTCTGGCTCTAGCTATCCCGCCCCTAACTCCGCCCATCCCGCCCCTAACTC
CGCCCAGTTCCGCCCATTCTCCGCCCCATGGCTGACTAATTTTTTTTATTTATGCAGAGGCCGAGGCCGC
CTCGGCCTCTGAGCTATTCCAGAAGTAGTGAGGAGGCTTTTTTGGAGGCCTAGGGACGTACCCAATTCGC
CCTATAGTGAGTCGTATTACGCGCGCTCACTGGCCGTCGTTTTACAACGTCGTGACTGGGAAAACCCTGG
CGTTACCCAACTTAATCGCCTTGCAGCACATCCCCCTTTCGCCAGCTGGCGTAATAGCGAAGAGGCCCGC
ACCGATCGCCCTTCCCAACAGTTGCGCAGCCTGAATGGCGAATGGG
[124 nt withheld, positions 10322-10445]
C
[91 nt withheld, positions 10447-10537]
A
[49 nt withheld, positions 10539-10587]
CCTTTGACGTTGGAGTCCACGTTCTTT
[37 nt withheld, positions 10615-10651]
ACCCTATCTCGGTCTATTCTTTTGATTTATAAGGGATTTTGCCGATTTCGGCCTATTGGTTAAAAAATGA
GCTGATTTAACAAAAATTTAACGCGAATTTTAACAAAATATTAACGCTTACAATTTAGGTGGCACTTTTC
GGGGAAATGTGCGCGGAACCCCTATTTGTTTATTTTTCTAAATACATTCAAATATGTATCCGCTCATGAG
ACAATAACCCTGATAAATGCTTCAATAATATTGAAAAAGGAAGAGTATGAGTATTCAACATTTCCGTGTC
GCCCTTATTCCCTTTTTTGCGGCATTTTGCCTTCCTGTTTTTGCTCACCCAGAAACGCTGGTGAAAGTAA
AAGATGCTGAAGATCAGTTGGGTGCACGAGTGGGTTACATCGAACTGGATCTCAACAGCGGTAAGATCCT
TGAGAGTTTTCGCCCCGAAGAACGTTTTCCAATGATGAGCACTTTTAAAGTTCTGCTATGTGGCGCGGTA
TTATCCCGTATTGACGCCGGGCAAGAGCAACTCGGTCGCCGCATACACTATTCTCAGAATGACTTGGTTG
AGTACTCACCAGTCACAGAAAAGCATCTTACGGATGGCATGACAGTAAGAGAATTATGCAGTGCTGCCAT
AACCATGAGTGATAACACTGCGGCCAACTTACTTCTGACAACGATCGGAGGACCGAAGGAGCTAACCGCT
TTTTTGCACAACATGGGGGATCATGTAACTCGCCTTGATCGTTGGGAACCGGAGCTGAATGAAGCCATAC
CAAACGACGAGCGTGACACCACGATGCCTGTAGCAATGGCAACAACGTTGCGCAAACTATTAACTGGCGA
ACTACTTACTCTAGCTTCCCGGCAACAATTAATAGACTGGATGGAGGCGGATAAAGTTGCAGGACCACTT
CTGCGCTCGGCCCTTCCGGCTGGCTGGTTTATTGCTGATAAATCTGGAGCCGGTGAGCGTGGGTCTCGCG
GTATCATTGCAGCACTGGGGCCAGATGGTAAGCCCTCCCGTATCGTAGTTATCTACACGACGGGGAGTCA
GGCAACTATGGATGAACGAAATAGACAGATCGCTGAGATAGGTGCCTCACTGATTAAGCATTGGTAACTG
TCAGACCAAGTTTACTCATATATACTTTAGATTGATTTAAAACTTCATTTTTAATTTAAAAGGATCTAGG
TGAAGATCCTTTTTGATAATCTCATGACCAAAATCCCTTAACGTGAGTTTTCGTTCCACTGAGCGTCAGA
CCCCGTAGAAAAGATCAAAGGATCTTCTTGAGATCCTTTTTTTCTGCGCGTAATCTGCTGCTTGCAAACA
AAAAAACCACCGCTACCAGCGGTGGTTTGTTTGCCGGATCAAGAGCTACCAACTCTTTTTCCGAAGGTAA
CTGGCTTCAGCAGAGCGCAGATACCAAATACTGTTCTTCTAGTGTAGCCGTAGTTAGGCCACCACTTCAA
GAACTCTGTAGCACCGCCTACATACCTCGCTCTGCTAATCCTGTTACCAGTGGCTGCTGCCAGTGGCGAT
AAGTCGTGTCTTACCGGGTTGGACTCAAGACGATAGTTACCGGATAAGGCGCAGCGGTCGGGCTGAACGG
GGGGTTCGTGCACACAGCCCAGCTTGGAGCGAACGACCTACACCGAACTGAGATACCTACAGCGTGAGCT
ATGAGAAAGCGCCACGCTTCCCGAAGGGAGAAAGGCGGACAGGTATCCGGTAAGCGGCAGGGTCGGAACA
GGAGAGCGCACGAGGGAGCTTCCAGGGGGAAACGCCTGGTATCTTTATAGTCCTGTCGGGTTTCGCCACC
TCTGACTTGAGCGTCGATTTTTGTGATGCTCGTCAGGGGGGCGGAGCCTATGGAAAAACGCCAGCAACGC
GGCCTTTTTACGGTTCCTGGCCTTTTGCTGGCCTTTTGCTCACATGTTCTTTCCTGCGTTATCCCCTGAT
TCTGTGGATAACCGTATTACCGCCTTTGAGTGAGCTGATACCGCTCGCCGCAGCCGAACGACCGAGCGCA
GCGAGTCAGTGAGCGAGGAAGCGGAAGAGCGCCCAATACGCAAACCGCCTCTCCCCGCGCGTTGGCCGAT
TCATTAATGCAGCTGGCACGACAGGTTTCCCGACTGGAAAGCGGGCAGTGAGCGCAACGCAATTAATGTG
AGTTAGCTCACTCATTAGGCACCCCAGGCTTTACACTTTATGCTTCCGGCTCGTATGTTGTGTGGAATTG
TGAGCGGATAACAATTTCACACAGGAAACAGCTATGACCATGATTACGCCAAGCGCGCAATTAACCCTCA
CTAAAGGGAACAAAAGCTGGAGCTGCAAGCTTAATGTAGTCTTATGCAATACTCTTGTAGTCTTGCAACA
TGGTAACGATGAGTTAGCAACATGCCTTACAAGGAGAGAAAAAGCACCGTGCATGCCGATTGGTGGAAGT
AAGGTGGTACGATCGTGCCTTATTAGGAAGGCAACAGACGGGTCTGACATGGATTGGACGAACCACTGAA
TTGCCGCATTGCAGAGATATTGTATTTAAGTGCCTAGCTCGATACATAAACGGGTCTCTCTGGTTAGACC
AGATCTGAGCCTGGGAGCTCTCTGGCTAACTAGGGAACCCACTGCTTAAGCCTCAATAAAGCTTGCCTTG
AGTGCTTCAAGTAGTGTGTGCCCGTCTGTTGTGTGACTCTGGTAACTAGAGATCCCTCAGACCCTTTTAG
TCAGTGTGGAAAATCTCTAGCAGTGGCGCCCGAACAGGGACTTGAAAGCGAAAGGGAAACCAGAGGAGCT
CTCTCGACGCAGGACTCGGCTTGCTGAAGCGCGCACGGCAAGAGGCGAGGGGCGGCGACTGGTGAGTACG
CCAAAAATTTTGACTAGCGGAGGCTAGAAGGAGAGAGATGGGTGCGAGAGCGTCAGTATTAAGCGGGGGA
GAATTAGATCGCGATGGGAAAAAATTCGGTTAAGGCCAGGGGGAAAGAAAAAATATAAATTAAAACATAT
AGTATGGGCAAGCAGGGAGCTAGAACGATTCGCAGTTAATCCTGGCCTGTTAGAAACATCAGAAGGCTGT
AGACAAATACTGGGACAGCTACAACCATCCCTTCAGACAGGATCAGAAGAACTTAGATCATTATATAATA
CAGTAGCAACCCTCTATTGTGTGCATCAAAGGATAGAGATAAAAGACACCAAGGAAGCTTTAGACAAGAT
AGAGGAAGAGCAAAACAAAAGTAAGACCACCGCACAGCAAGCGGCCGCTGATCTTCAGACCTGGAGGAGG
AGATATGAGGGACAATTGGAGAAGTGAATTATATAAATATAAAGTAGTAAAAATTGAACCATTAGGAGTA
GCACCCACCAAGGCAAAGAGAAGAGTGGTGCAGAGAGAAAAAAGAGCAGTGGGAATAGGAGCTTTGTTCC
TTGGGTTCTTGGGAGCAGCAGGAAGCACTATGGGCGCAGCGTCAATGACGCTGACGGTACAGGCCAGACA
ATTATTGTCTGGTATAGTGCAGCAGCAGAACAATTTGCTGAGGGCTATTGAGGCGCAACAGCATCTGTTG
CAACTCACAGTCTGGGGCATCAAGCAGCTCCAGGCAAGAATCCTGGCTGTGGAAAGATACCTAAAGGATC
AACAGCTCCTGGGGATTTGGGGTTGCTCTGGAAAACTCATTTGCACCACTGCTGTGCCTTGGAATGCTAG
TTGGAGTAATAAATCTCTGGAACAGATTTGGAATCACACGACCTGGATGGAGTGGGACAGAGAAATTAAC
AATTACACAAGCTTAATACACTCCTTAATTGAAGAATCGCAAAACCAGCAAGAAAAGAATGAACAAGAAT
TATTGGAATTAGATAAATGGGCAAGTTTGTGGAATTGGTTTAACATAACAAATTGGCTGTGGTATATAAA
ATTATTCATAATGATAGTAGGAGGCTTGGTAGGTTTAAGAATAGTTTTTGCTGTACTTTCTATAGTGAAT
AGAGTTAGGCAGGGATATTCACCATTATCGTTTCAGACCCACCTCCCAACCCCGAGGGGACCCATGCATT
GCATCTCAATTAGTCAGCAACCAGGTGTGGAAAGTCCCCAGGCTCCCCAGCAGGCAGAAGTATGCAAAGC
ATGCGTCTCAATTAGTCAGCAACCATAGTCCCGCCCCTAACTCCGCCCATCCCGCCCCTAACTCCGCCCA
GTTCCGCCCATTCTCCGCCCCATGGCTGACTAATTTTTTTTATTTATGCAGAGGCCGAGGCCGCCTCGGC
CTCTGAGCTATTCCAGAAGTAGTGAGGAGGCTTTTTTGGAGGCCTAGGCTTTTGCAAAAAGCTTTCTAGA
GGTACCACCGGAGCTTACCATGACCGAGTACAAGCCCACGGTGCGCCTCGCCACCCGCGACGACGTCCCC
AGGGCCGTACGCACCCTCGCCGCCGCGTTCGCCGACTACCCCGCCACGCGCCACACCGTCGATCCGGACC
GCCACATCGAGCGGGTCACCGAGCTGCAAGAACTCTTCCTCACGCGCGTCGGGCTCGACATCGGCAAGGT
GTGGGTCGCGGACGACGGCGCCGCCGTGGCGGTCTGGACCACGCCGGAGAGCGTCGAAGCGGGGGCGGTG
TTCGCCGAGATCGGCCCGCGCATGGCCGAGTTGAGCGGTTCCCGGCTGGCCGCGCAGCAACAGATGGAAG
GCCTCCTGGCGCCGCACCGGCCCAAGGAGCCCGCGTGGTTCCTGGCCACCGTCGGCGTCTCGCCCGACCA
CCAGGGCAAGGGTCTGGGCAGCGCCGTCGTGCTCCCCGGAGTGGAGGCGGCCGAGCGCGCCGGGGTGCCC
GCCTTCCTGGAGACCTCCGCGCCCCGCAACCTCCCCTTCTACGAGCGGCTCGGCTTCACCGTCACCGCCG
ACGTCGAGGTGCCCGAAGGACCGCGCACCTGGTGCATGACCCGCAAGCCCGGTGCCAGTTAACGAATTCT
AGATCTTGAGACAAATGGCAGTATTCATCCACAATTTTAAAAGAAAAGGGGGGATTGGGGGGTACAGTGC
AGGGGAAAGAATAGTAGACATAATAGCAACAGACATACAAACTAAAGAATTACAAAAACAAATTACAAAA
ATTCAAAATTTTCGGGTTTATTACAGGGACAGCAGAGATCCACTTTGGCGCCGGCTCGAGGCCTGCAGGT
GCAAAGATGGATAAAGTTTTAAACAGAGAGGAATCTTTGCAGCTAATGGACCTTCTAGGTCTTGAAAGGA
GTGGGAATT
