>Addgene plasmid #144361 | TFORF0702 | depositor partial sequence | sequence record 285198 | Insert
ACCGCCACCATGTCGGGATCCACACAGCCTGTGGCACAGACGTGGAGGGCCACTGAGCCCCGCTACCCGC
CCCACAGCCTTTCCTACCCAGTGCAGATCGCCCGGACGCACACGGACGTCGGGCTCCTGGAGTACCAGCA
CCACTCCCGCGACTATGCCTCCCACCTGTCGCCCGGCTCCATCATCCAGCCCCAGCGGCGGAGGCCCTCC
CTGCTGTCTGAGTTCCAGCCCGGGAATGAACGGTCCCAGGAGCTCCACCTGCGGCCAGAGTCCCACTCAT
ACCTGCCCGAGCTGGGGAAGTCAGAGATGGAGTTCATTGAAAGCAAGCGCCCTCGGCTAGAGCTGCTGCC
TGACCCCCTGCTGCGACCGTCACCCCTGCTGGCCACGGGCCAGCCTGCGGGATCTGAAGACCTCACCAAG
GACCGTAGCCTGACGGGCAAGCTGGAACCGGTGTCTCCCCCCAGCCCCCCGCACACTGACCCTGAGCTGG
AGCTGGTGCCGCCACGGCTGTCCAAGGAGGAGCTGATCCAGAACATGGACCGCGTGGACCGAGAGATCAC
CATGGTAGAGCAGCAGATCTCTAAGCTGAAGAAGAAGCAGCAACAGCTGGAGGAGGAGGCTGCCAAGCCG
CCCGAGCCTGAGAAGCCCGTGTCACCGCCGCCCATCGAGTCGAAGCACCGCAGCCTGGTGCAGATCATCT
ACGACGAGAACCGGAAGAAGGCTGAAGCTGCACATCGGATTCTGGAAGGCCTGGGGCCCCAGGTGGAGCT
GCCGCTGTACAACCAGCCCTCCGACACCCGGCAGTATCATGAGAACATCAAAATAAACCAGGCGATGCGG
AAGAAGCTAATCTTGTACTTCAAGAGGAGGAATCACGCTCGGAAACAATGGGAGCAGAAGTTCTGCCAGC
GCTATGACCAGCTCATGGAGGCCTGGGAGAAGAAGGTGGAGCGCATCGAGAACAACCCCCGGCGGCGGGC
CAAGGAGAGCAAGGTGCGCGAGTACTACGAGAAGCAGTTCCCTGAGATCCGCAAGCAGCGCGAGCTGCAG
GAGCGCATGCAGAGCAGGGTGGGCCAGCGGGGCAGTGGGCTGTCCATGTCGGCCGCCCGCAGCGAGCACG
AGGTGTCAGAGATCATCGATGGCCTCTCAGAGCAGGAGAACCTGGAGAAGCAGATGCGCCAGCTGGCCGT
GATCCCGCCCATGCTGTACGACGCTGACCAGCAGCGCATCAAGTTCATCAACATGAACGGGCTTATGGCC
GACCCCATGAAGGTGTACAAAGACCGCCAGGTCATGAACATGTGGAGTGAGCAGGAGAAGGAGACCTTCC
GGGAGAAGTTCATGCAGCATCCCAAGAACTTTGGCCTGATCGCATCATTCCTGGAGAGGAAGACAGTGGC
TGAGTGCGTCCTCTATTACTACCTGACTAAGAAGAATGAGAACTATAAGAGCCTGGTGAGACGGAGCTAT
CGGCGCCGCGGCAAGAGCCAGCAGCAGCAACAACAGCAGCAGCAGCAGCAGCAGCAGCAGCAGCAGCAGC
CCATGCCCCGCAGCAGCCAGGAGGAGAAAGATGAGAAGGAGAAGGAAAAGGAGGCGGAGAAGGAGGAGGA
GAAGCCGGAGGTGGAGAACGACAAGGAAGACCTCCTCAAGGAGAAGACAGACGACACCTCAGGGGAGGAC
AACGACGAGAAGGAGGCTGTGGCCTCCAAAGGCCGCAAAACTGCCAACAGCCAGGGAAGACGCAAAGGCC
GCATCACCCGCTCAATGGCTAATGAGGCCAACAGCGAGGAGGCCATCACCCCCCAGCAGAGCGCCGAGCT
GGCCTCCATGGAGCTGAATGAGAGT
[174 nt withheld, positions 1846-2019]
CTGAAGATGGAGAAGGAGAGGAACGCGCGGAGGAAGAAGAAGAAAGCGCCGGCGGCGGCCAGCGAGGAGG
CTGCATTCCCGCCCGTGGTGGAGGATGAGGAGATGGAGGCGTCGGGCGTGAGCGGAAATGAGGAGGAGAT
GGTGGAGGAGGCTGAAGCCTTACATGCCTCTGGGAATGAGGTGCCCAGAGGGGAATGCAGTGGCCCAGCC
ACTGTCAACAACAGCTCAGACACCGAGAGCATCCCCTCTCCTCACACTGAGGCCGCCAAGGACACAGGGC
AGAATGGGCCCAAGCCCCCAGCCACCCTGGGCGCCGACGGGCCACCCCCAGGGCCACCCACCCCACCACC
GGAGGACATCCCGGCCCCCACTGAGCCCACCCCGGCCTCTGAAGCCACCGGAGCCCCTACGCCCCCACCA
GCACCCCCATCGCCCTCTGCACCTCCTCCTGTGGTCCCCAAGGAGGAGAAGGAGGAGGAGACCGCAGCAG
CGCCCCCAGTGGAGGAGGGGGAGGAGCAGAAGCCCCCCGCGGCTGAGGAGCTGGCAGTGGACACAGGGAA
GGCCGAGGAGCCCGTCAAGAGCGAGTGCACGGAGGAAGCCGAGGAGGGGCCGGCCAAGGGCAAGGACGCG
GAGGCCGCTGAGGCCACGGCCGAGGGGGCGCTCAAGGCAGAGAAGAAGGAGGGCGGGAGCGGCAGGGCCA
CCACAGCCAAGAGCTCGGGCGCCCCCCAGGACAGCGACTCCAGTGCTACCTGCAGTGCAGACGAGGTGGA
TGAGGCCGAGGGCGGCGACAAGAACCGGCTGCTGTCCCCAAGGCCCAGCCTCCTCACCCCGACTGGCGAC
CCCCGGGCCAATGCCTCACCCCAGAAGCCACTGGACCTGAAGCAGCTGAAGCAGCGAGCGGCTGCCATCC
CCCCCATCCAGGTCACCAAAGTCCATGAGCCCCCCCGGGAGGACGCAGCTCCCACCAAGCCAGCTCCCCC
AGCCCCACCGCCACCGCAAAACCTGCAGCCGGAGAGCGACGCCCCTCAGCAGCCTGGCAGCAGCCCCCGG
GGCAAGAGCAGGAGCCCGGCACCCCCCGCCGACAAGGAGGCCTTCGCAGCCGAGGCCCAGAAGCTGCCTG
GGGACCCCCCTTGCTGGACTTCCGGCCTGCCCTTCCCCGTGCCCCCCCGTGAGGTGATCAAGGCCTCCCC
GCATGCCCCGGACCCCTCAGCCTTCTCCTACGCTCCACCTGGTCACCCACTGCCCCTGGGCCTCCATGAC
ACTGCCCGGCCCGTCCTGCCGCGCCCACCCACCATCTCCAACCCGCCTCCCCTCATCTCCTCTGCCAAGC
ACCCCAGCGTCCTCGAGAGGCAAATAGGTGCCATCTCCCAAGGAATGTCGGTCCAGCTCCACGTCCCGTA
CTCAGAGCATGCCAAGGCCCCGGTGGGCCCTGTCACCATGGGGCTGCCCCTGCCCATGGACCCCAAAAAG
CTGGCACCCTTCAGCGGAGTGAAGCAGGAGCAGCTGTCCCCACGGGGCCAGGCTGGGCCACCGGAGAGCC
TGGGGGTGCCCACAGCCCAGGAGGCGTCCGTGCTGAGAGGGACAGCTCTGGGCTCAGTTCCGGGCGGAAG
CATCACCAAAGGCATTCCCAGCACACGGGTGCCCTCGGACAGCGCCATCACATACCGCGGCTCCATCACC
CACGGCACGCCAGCTGACGTCCTGTACAAGGGCACCATCACCAGGATCATCGGCGAGGACAGCCCGAGTC
GCTTGGACCGCGGCCGGGAGGACAGCCTGCCCAAGGGCCACGTCATCTACGAAGGCAAGAAGGGCCACGT
CTTGTCCTATGAGGGTGGCATGTCTGTGACCCAGTGCTCCAAGGAGGACGGCAGAAGCAGCTCAGGACCC
CCCCATGAGACGGCCGCCCCCAAGCGCACCTATGACATGATGGAGGGCCGCGTGGGCAGAGCCATCTCCT
CAGCCAGCATCGAAGGTCTCATGGGCCGTGCCATCCCGCCGGAGCGACACAGCCCCCACCACCTCAAAGA
GCAGCACCACATCCGCGGGTCCATCACACAAGGGATCCCTCGGTCCTACGTGGAGGCACAGGAGGACTAC
CTGCGTCGGGAGGCCAAGCTCCTAAAGCGGGAGGGCACGCCTCCGCCCCCACCGCCCTCACGGGACCTGA
CCGAGGCCTACAAGACGCAGGCCCTGGGCCCCCTGAAGCTGAAGCCGGCCCATGAGGGCCTGGTGGCCAC
GGTGAAGGAGGCGGGCCGCTCCATCCATGAGATCCCGCGCGAGGAGCTGCGGCACACGCCCGAGCTGCCC
CTGGCCCCGCGGCCGCTCAAGGAGGGCTCCATCACGCAGGGCACCCCGCTCAAGTACGACACCGGCGCGT
CCACCACTGGCTCCAAAAAGCACGACGTACGCTCCCTCATCGGCAGCCCCGGCCGGACGTTCCCACCCGT
GCACCCGCTGGATGTGATGGCCGACGCCCGGGCACTGGAACGTGCCTGCTACGAGGAGAGCCTGAAGAGC
CGGCCAGGGACCGCCAGCAGCTCGGGGGGCTCCATTGCGCGCGGCGCCCCGGTCATTGTGCCTGAGCTGG
GTAAGCCGCGGCAGAGCCCCCTGACCTATGAGGACCACGGGGCACCCTTTGCCGGCCACCTCCCACGAGG
TTCGCCCGTGACCACGCGGGAGCCCACGCCGCGCCTGCAGGAGGGCAGCCTTTCGTCCAGCAAGGCATCC
CAGGACCGAAAGCTGACGTCGACGCCTCGTGAGATCGCCAAGTCCCCGCACAGCACCGTGCCCGAGCACC
ACCCACACCCCATCTCGCCCTATGAGCACCTGCTTCGGGGCGTGAGTGGCGTGGACCTGTATCGCAGCCA
CATCCCCCTGGCCTTCGACCCCACCTCCATACCCCGCGGCATCCCTCTGGACGCAGCCGCTGCCTACTAC
CTGCCCCGACACCTGGCCCCCAACCCCACCTACCCGCACCTGTACCCACCCTACCTCATCCGCGGCTACC
CCGACACGGCGGCGCTGGAGAACCGGCAGACCATCATCAATGACTACATCACCTCGCAGCAGATGCACCA
CAACGCGGCCACCGCCATGGCCCAGCGAGCTGATATGCTGAGGGGCCTCTCGCCCCGCGAGTCCTCGCTG
GCACTCAACTACGCTGCGGGTCCCCGAGGCATCATCGACCTGTCCCAAGTGCCACACCTGCCTGTGCTCG
TGCCCCCGACACCAGGCACCCCAGCCACCGCCATGGACCGCCTTGCCTACCTCCCCACCGCGCCCCAGCC
CTTCAGCAGCCGCCACAGCAGCTCCCCACTCTCCCCAGGAGGTCCAACACACTTGACAAAACCAACCACC
ACGTCCTCGTCCGAGCGGGAGCGAGACCGGGATCGAGAGCGGGACCGGGATCGGGAGCGGGAAAAGTCCA
TCCTCACGTCCACCACGACGGTGGAGCACGCACCCATCTGGAGACCTGGTACAGAGCAGAGCAGCGGCAG
CAGCGGCGGGGGTGGGGGCAGCAGCAGCCGCCCCGCCTCCCACTCCCATGCCCACCAGCACTCGCCCATC
TCCCCTCGGACCCAGGATGCCCTCCAGCAGAGACCCAGTGTGCTTCACAACACAGGCATGAAGGGTATCA
TCACCGCTGTGGAGCCCAGCACGCCCACGGTCCTGAGGTCCACCTCCACCTCCTCACCCGTTCGCCCGGC
TGCCACATTCCCACCTGCCACCCACTGCCCACTGGGCGGCACCCTCGATGGGGTCTACCCTACCCTCATG
GAGCCCGTCTTGCTGCCCAAGGAGGCCCCCCGGGTCGCCCGGCCAGAGCGGCCCCGAGCAGACACCGGCC
ATGCCTTCCTCGCCAAGCCCCCAGCCCGCTCCGGGCTGGAGCCCGCCTCCTCCCCCAGCAAGGGCTCGGA
GCCCCGGCCCCTAGTGCCTCCTGTCTCTGGCCACGCCACCATCGCCCGCACCCCTGCGAAGAACCTCGCA
CCTCACCACGCCAGCCCGGACCCGCCGGCGCCACCTGCCTCGGCCTCGGACCCGCACCGGGAAAAGACTC
AAAGTAAACCCTTTTCCATCCAGGAACTGGAACTCCGTTCTCTGGGTTACCACGGCAGCAGCTACAGCCC
CGAAGGGGTGGAGCCCGTCAGCCCTGTGAGCTCACCCAGTCTGACCCACGACAAGGGGCTCCCCAAGCAC
CTGGAAGAGCTCGACAAGAGCCACCTGGAGGGGGAGCTGCGGCCCAAGCAGCCAGGCCCCGTGAAGCTTG
GCGGGGAGGCCGCCCACCTCCCACACCTGCGGCCGCTGCCTGAGAGCCAGCCCTCGTCCAGCCCGCTGCT
CCAGACCGCCCCAGGGGTCAAAGGTCACCAGCGGGTGGTCACCCTGGCCCAGCACATCAGTGAGGTCATC
ACACAGGACTACACCCGGCACCACCCACAGCAGCTCAGCGCACCCCTGCCCGCCCCCCTCTACTCCTTCC
CTGGGGCCAGCTGCCCCGTCCTGGACCTCCGCCGCCCACCCAGTGACCTCTACCTCCCGCCCCCGGACCA
TGGTGCCCCGGCCCGTGGCTCCCCCCACAGCGAAGGGGGCAAGAGGTCTCCAGAGCCAAACAAGACGTCG
GTCTTGGGTGGTGGTGAGGACGGTATTGAACCTGTGTCCCCACCGGAGGGCATGACGGAGCCAGGGCACT
CCCGGAGTGCTGTGTACCCGCTGCTGTACCGGGATGGGGAACAGACGGAGCCCAGCAGGATGGGCTCCAA
GTCTCCAGGCAACACCAGCCAGCCGCCAGCCTTCTTCAGCAAGCTGACCGAGAGCAACTCCGCCATGGTC
AAGTCCAAGAAGCAAGAGATCAACAAGAAGCTGAACACCCACAACCGGAATGAGCCTGAATACAATATCA
GCCAGCCTGGGACGGAGATCTTCAATATGCCCGCCATCACCGGAACAGGCCTTATGACCTATAGAAGCCA
GGCGGTGCAGGAACATGCCAGCACCAACATGGGGCTGGAGGCCATAATTAGAAAGGCACTCATGGGTAAA
TATGACCAGTGGGAAGAGTCCCCGCCGCTCAGCGCCAATGCTTTTAACCCTCTGAATGCCAGTGCCAGCC
TGCCCGCTGCTATGCCCATAACCGCTGCTGACGGACGGAGTGACCACACACTCACCTCGCCAGGTGGCGG
CGGGAAGGCCAAGGTCTCTGGCAGACCCAGCAGCCGAAAAGCCAAGTCCCCGGCCCCGGGCCTGGCATCT
GGGGACCGGCCACCCTCTGTCTCCTCAGTGCACTCGGAGGGAGACTGCAACCGCCGGACGCCGCTCACCA
ACCGCGTGTGGGAGGACAGGCCCTCGTCCGCAGGTTCCACGCCATTCCCCTACAACCCCCTGATCATGCG
GCTGCAGGCGGGTGTCATGGCTTCCCCACCCCCACCGGGCCTCCCCGCGGGCAGCGGGCCCCTCGCTGGC
CCCCACCACGCCTGGGACGAGGAGCCCAAGCCACTGCTCTGCTCGCAGTACGAGACACTCTCCGACAGCG
AGTAGTAATGAACTAGTCCGTAACTTGAAAGTATTTCGATTTCTTGGCTTTATATATCTTGTGGAAAGGA
CGACCAGCTAGCCAGATAATACAGAAG
