>Addgene plasmid #144361 | TFORF0702 | depositor partial sequence | sequence record 285199 | Barcode
CCAGCTAGCCAGATAATACAGAAG
